Addgene plasmid #177047: pEPQD1CB0115
Purpose: MoClo Level 1, position 5, transcriptional unit for transient expression of 8-hydroxygeraniol oxidoreductase (CrGOR) from Catharanthus roseus driven by 35S promoter
Depositing lab: Nicola Patron. Depositing organization: Earlham Institute. Publication: Reconstitution of monoterpene indole alkaloid biosynthesis in genome engineered Nicotiana benthamiana. Dudley QM, Jo S, Guerrero DAS, Chhetry M, Smedley MA, Harwood WA, Sherden NH, O'Connor SE, Caputi L, Patron NJ. Commun Biol. 2022 Sep 10;5(1):949. doi: 10.1038/s42003-022-03904-w. PubMed 36088516.
Backbone
  Vector backbone: pICH47772
  Vector type: Synthetic Biology
Growth in bacteria
  Bacterial resistance: Ampicillin, 100 μg/mL
  Growth temperature: 37°C
  Growth strain: DH5alpha
  Copy number: High Copy
Gene/Insert
  Gene/Insert name: 8-hydroxygeraniol oxidoreductase (CrGOR) from Catharanthus roseus (alt name: P5_35SshortTMV-Cr8HGO/GOR-35Sterm)
  Species: Other
  Cloning method: Restriction Enzyme; 5′ cloning site Unknown (unknown if destroyed); 3′ cloning site Unknown (unknown if destroyed)
  Sequencing primers: 5′ CTGGTGGCAGGATATATTGTGGTG; 3′ GAACCCTGTGGTTGGCATGCACATAC
Terms and licenses: Academic/Nonprofit Terms; Industry Terms: Not Available to Industry
How to cite: pEPQD1CB0115 was a gift from Nicola Patron (Addgene plasmid # 177047 ; http://n2t.net/addgene:177047 ; RRID:Addgene_177047)
