[The description below was written by a language model from this plasmid's Addgene catalogue record and pLannotate feature annotations shown in this document.]
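Description:
pEPQD1CB0115 is a MoClo (Golden Gate modular cloning) Level 1 plasmid built in the pICH47772 acceptor backbone, which corresponds to position 5 in the MoClo assembly hierarchy. It is a binary-type vector: the payload sits between nopaline C58-type left and right T-DNA border repeats, so it can be transferred into plant cells by Agrobacterium. Outside the borders, the backbone carries a high-copy ColE1/pUC-type origin for propagation in E. coli, together with the broad-host-range IncP oriV and the trfA replication initiator gene that allow maintenance in Agrobacterium. Selection in bacteria is through the β-lactamase gene (ampicillin/carbenicillin resistance) under its native promoter. A short annotated TetR fragment appears to be a backbone remnant rather than a functional element.

The T-DNA holds a single transcriptional unit for 8-hydroxygeraniol oxidoreductase (CrGOR, also called 8HGO) from Catharanthus roseus (Madagascar periwinkle). The coding sequence is driven by a short version of the constitutive cauliflower mosaic virus 35S promoter, followed by the tobacco mosaic virus Ω 5′ leader, which acts as a translational enhancer. It is terminated by the CaMV 35S polyadenylation signal. No epitope tags, reporters or plant selectable markers are annotated, consistent with its stated use for transient expression. The associated work concerns reconstituting monoterpene indole alkaloid biosynthesis in Nicotiana benthamiana, where this enzyme supplies one step of the pathway. As a position 5 Level 1 unit, the plasmid can be used directly for expression or combined with units at other positions into higher-level multigene MoClo assemblies.
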