Features (pLannotate 1.2.2; 13 found; start..end, strand, type, name):
    177..201     +  misc_feature   LB T-DNA repeat: left border repeat from nopaline C58 T-DNA
    387..732     +  promoter       CaMV 35S promoter: strong constitutive promoter from cauliflower mosaic virus
    684..730     +  promoter       minimal CaMV 35S promoter: minimal 35S promoter from cauliflower mosaic virus
    761..814     +  misc_feature   TMV Ω: translational enhancer from the tobacco mosaic virus 5'-leader sequence (Gallie et al., 1988)
    823..1956    +  CDS            8HGO: 8HGO_CATRO - Also known as ADH10 From Catharanthus roseus (Madagascar periwinkle) (Vinca rosea).
   1994..2168    +  polyA_signal   CaMV poly(A) signal: cauliflower mosaic virus polyadenylation signal
   2213..2237    +  misc_feature   RB T-DNA repeat: right border repeat from nopaline C58 T-DNA
   2349..2369    -  CDS            TetR (fragment): tetracycline resistance regulatory protein; tetR
   2396..3541    -  CDS            trfA: TRFA_ECOLX - Experimental evidence at protein level: Swiss-Prot protein existence level 1. Also involved in plasmid copy number control, promoting intermolecular coupling of protein bound iterons at oriV, which inhibits replication initiation. From Escherichia coli.
   3877..4465    -  rep_origin     ori: high-copy-number ColE1/pMB1/pBR322/pUC origin of replication
   4636..5496    -  CDS            AmpR: β-lactamase; bla; confers resistance to ampicillin, carbenicillin, and related antibiotics
   5497..5601    -  promoter       AmpR promoter: bla
   5688..85      -  rep_origin     oriV (across the origin): incP origin of replication
>Addgene plasmid #177047 | pEPQD1CB0115 | addgene full sequence | sequence record 349419 | Addgene NGS Result
CGGCTTCGACGGCGTTTCTGGCGCGTTTGCAGGGCCATAGACGGCCGCCAGCCCAGCGGCGAGGGCAACC
AGCCCGGTGAGCGTCGCAAAGGAGATCCTGATCTGACTGATGGGCTGCCTGTATCGAGTGGTGATTTTGT
GCCGAGCTGCCGGTCGGGGAGCTGTTGGCTGGCTGGTGGCAGGATATATTGTGGTGTAAACAAATTGACG
CTTAGACAACTTAATAACACATTGCGGACGTTTTTAATGTACTGGGGTGGATGCAGTGGGCCCCACTCTG
TGAAGACAACAGAGAATTCGCATGCGGAGGTCAACATGGTGGAGCACGACACTCTGGTCTACTCCAAAAA
TGTCAAAGATACAGTCTCAGAAGATCAAAGGGCTATTGAGACTTTTCAACAAAGGATAATTTCGGGAAAC
CTCCTCGGATTCCATTGCCCAGCTATCTGTCACTTCATCGAAAGGACAGTAGAAAAGGAAGGTGGCTCCT
ACAAATGCCATCATTGCGATAAAGGAAAGGCTATCATTCAAGATCTCTCTGCCGACAGTGGTCCCAAAGA
TGGACCCCCACCCACGAGGAGCATCGTGGAAAAAGAAGAGGTTCCAACCACGTCTACAAAGCAAGTGGAT
TGATGTGACATCTCCACTGACGTAAGGGATGACGCACAATCCCACTATCCTTCGCAAGACCCTTCCTCTA
TATAAGGAAGTTCATTTCATTTGGAGAGGACACGCTCGAGTATAAGAGCTCATTTTTACAACAATTACCA
ACAACAACAAACAACAAACAACATTACAATTACATTTACAATTATCGATACAATGACCAAGACCAATTCC
CCTGCTCCTTCTGTCATCACTTGCAAAGCTGCTGTGGTATGGAAATCAGGGGAGCCACCAAAGGTGGAAG
AGATACAAGTTGATCCACCAAAGGCCTCAGAAGTTAGGATTAAGATGCTTTGTGCCAGTTTGTGCCACAC
TGATTTCCTTGCCTGCAATGGCCTTCCTGTTCCATTGTTCCCTCGCATTCCTGGACACGAAGGAGTCGGA
ATGATCGAGAGCGTTGGAGAAAATGTTACGAACCTAAAAGAAGGAGACATAGTGATGCCACTTTACTTGG
GAGAATGTGGGGAATGCTTGAATTGCAAATCAGGAAGGACAAATTTGTGCCACAAATATCCTTTAGGTTT
TAGTGGATTATTGCTTGATGGAACATCAAGAATGTCAATTGGAGAGCAAAAAGTATATCACCATTTCAGC
TGTTCGACATGGTCAGAGTATATAGTGATTGAAGCAGCTTATGCAGTGAAGGTAGATCCAAGGGTTTCTC
TTCCACATGCTAGCTTTCTTTGCTGTGGATTCACCACTGGTTTTGGTGCTACTTGGAGAGATGTCAATGT
TGTCAAGGGCTCTACTGTGGCTGTTCTAGGCCTTGGTGCTGTTGGACTTGGGGCTGTGCAAGGAGCTAAA
TCACAAGGAGCATCAAGAATTATAGGTTTGGATATCAACGACAAGAAACGTGAAAAGGGAGAAGCATTTG
GAATGACTGAATTTATAAATCCAAAAGGTTCAAACAAATCAATTTCTGAACTAATAAATGAAGCAACTGG
TGGATTAGGACTTGACTATGTCTACGAATGCACTGGAGTTCCAGCTTTACTCAATGAAGCCATTGAATCC
TCTAAAGTGGGACTTGGAACTGCAGTATTGATTGGGGCAGGACTTGAAACAAGTGGAGAAATCAAATTCA
TTCCTCTTCTGTGTGGTAGAACTGTTAAAGGTTCAATTTATGGTGGAGTAAGACCTAAATCAGACCTCCC
CACTTTAATTGAAAAGTGCATAAACAAGGAAATTCCAATGGATGAACTAATGACTCATGAAGTTTCATTG
TCTGAGATAAACAAAGGATTTGAGTACCTTAAGCATCCTGATTGTGTCAAAGTTGTTATCAAGTTCTAAG
CTTCTCTAGCTAGAGTCGATCGACAAGCTCGAGTTTCTCCATAATAATGTGTGAGTAGTTCCCAGATAAG
GGAATTAGGGTTCCTATAGGGTTTCGCTCATGTGTTGAGCATATAAGAAACCCTTAGTATGTATTTGTAT
TTGTAAAATACTTCTATCAATAAAATTTCTAATTCCTAAAACCAAAATCCAGTACTAAAATCCAGATCGC
TTGTGTTGTCTTCTGCACGAAGTGGTTTAAACTATCAGTGTTTGACAGGATATATTGGCGGGTAAACCTA
AGAGAAAAGAGCGTTTATTAGAATAATCGGATATTTAAAAGGGCGTGAAAAGGTTTATCCGTTCGTCCAT
TTGTATGTGCATGCCAACCACAGGGTTCCCCAGATCAGGCGCTGGCTGCTGAACCCCCAGCCGGAACTGA
CCCCACAAGGCCCTAGCGTTTGCAATGCACCAGGTCATCATTGACCCAGGCGTGTTCCACCAGGCCGCTG
CCTCGCAACTCTTCGCAGGCTTCGCCGACCTGCTCGCGCCACTTCTTCACGCGGGTGGAATCCGATCCGC
ACATGAGGCGGAAGGTTTCCAGCTTGAGCGGGTACGGCTCCCGGTGCGAGCTGAAATAGTCGAACATCCG
TCGGGCCGTCGGCGACAGCTTGCGGTACTTCTCCCATATGAATTTCGTGTAGTGGTCGCCAGCAAACAGC
ACGACGATTTCCTCGTCGATCAGGACCTGGCAACGGGACGTTTTCTTGCCACGGTCCAGGACGCGGAAGC
GGTGCAGCAGCGACACCGATTCCAGGTGCCCAACGCGGTCGGACGTGAAGCCCATCGCCGTCGCCTGTAG
GCGCGACAGGCATTCCTCGGCCTTCGTGTAATACCGGCCATTGATCGACCAGCCCAGGTCCTGGCAAAGC
TCGTAGAACGTGAAGGTGATCGGCTCGCCGATAGGGGTGCGCTTCGCGTACTCCAACACCTGCTGCCACA
CCAGTTCGTCATCGTCGGCCCGCAGCTCGACGCCGGTGTAGGTGATCTTCACGTCCTTGTTGACGTGGAA
AATGACCTTGTTTTGCAGCGCCTCGCGCGGGATTTTCTTGTTGCGCGTGGTGAACAGGGCAGAGCGGGCC
GTGTCGTTTGGCATCGCTCGCATCGTGTCCGGCCACGGCGCAATATCGAACAAGGAAAGCTGCATTTCCT
TGATCTGCTGCTTCGTGTGTTTCAGCAACGCGGCCTGCTTGGCCTCGCTGACCTGTTTTGCCAGGTCCTC
GCCGGCGGTTTTTCGCTTCTTGGTCGTCATAGTTCCTCGCGTGTCGATGGTCATCGACTTCGCCAAACCT
GCCGCCTCCTGTTCAAGACGACGCGAACGCTCCACGGCGGCCGATGGCGCGGGCAGGGCAGGGGGAGCCA
GTTGCACGCTGTCGCGCTCGATCTTGGCCGTAGCTTGCTGGACCATCGAGCCGACGGACTGGAAGGTTTC
GCGGGGCGCACGCATGACGGTGCGGCTTGCGATGGTTTCGGCATCCTCGGCGGAAAACCCCGCGTCGATC
AGTTCTTGCCTGTATGCCTTCCGGTCAAACGTCCGATTCATTCACCCTCCTTGCGGGATTGCCCCGACTC
ACGCCGGGGCAATGTGCCCTTATTCCTGATTTGACCCGCCTGGTGCCTTGGTGTCCAGATAATCCACCTT
ATCGGCAATGAAGTCGGTCCCGTAGACCGTCTGGCCGTCCTTCTCGTACTTGGTATTCCGAATCTTGCCC
TGCACGAATACCAGCGACCCCTTGCCCAAATACTTGCCGTGGGCCTCGGCCTGAGAGCCAAAACACTTGA
TGCGGAAGAAGTCGGTGCGCTCCTGCTTGTCGCCGGCATCGTTGCGCCACATCTAGGATCTGCCAGGAAC
CGTAAAAAGGCCGCGTTGCTGGCGTTTTTCCATAGGCTCCGCCCCCCTGACGAGCATCACAAAAATCGAC
GCTCAAGTCAGAGGTGGCGAAACCCGACAGGACTATAAAGATACCAGGCGTTTCCCCCTGGAAGCTCCCT
CGTGCGCTCTCCTGTTCCGACCCTGCCGCTTACCGGATACCTGTCCGCCTTTCTCCCTTCGGGAAGCGTG
GCGCTTTCTCATAGCTCACGCTGTAGGTATCTCAGTTCGGTGTAGGTCGTTCGCTCCAAGCTGGGCTGTG
TGCACGAACCCCCCGTTCAGCCCGACCGCTGCGCCTTATCCGGTAACTATCGTCTTGAGTCCAACCCGGT
AAGACACGACTTATCGCCACTGGCAGCAGCCACTGGTAACAGGATTAGCAGAGCGAGGTATGTAGGCGGT
GCTACAGAGTTCTTGAAGTGGTGGCCTAACTACGGCTACACTAGAAGAACAGTATTTGGTATCTGCGCTC
TGCTGAAGCCAGTTACCTTCGGAAAAAGAGTTGGTAGCTCTTGATCCGGCAAACAAACCACCGCTGGTAG
CGGTGGTTTTTTTGTTTGCAAGCAGCAGATTACGCGCAGAAAAAAAGGATCTCAAGAAGATCCTTTGATC
TTTTCTACGGGGTCTGACGCTCAGTGGAACGAAAACTCACGTTAAGGGATTTTGGTCATGAGATTATCAA
AAAGGATCTTCACCTAGATCCTTTTAAATTAAAAATGAAGTTTTAAATCAATCTAAAGTATATATGAGTA
AACTTGGTCTGACAGTTACCAATGCTTAATCAGTGAGGCACCTATCTCAGCGATCTGTCTATTTCGTTCA
TCCATAGTTGCCTGACTCCCCGTCGTGTAGATAACTACGATACGGGAGGGCTTACCATCTGGCCCCAGTG
CTGCAATGATACCGCGAGAACCACGCTCACCGGCTCCAGATTTATCAGCAATAAACCAGCCAGCCGGAAG
GGCCGAGCGCAGAAGTGGTCCTGCAACTTTATCCGCCTCCATCCAGTCTATTAATTGTTGCCGGGAAGCT
AGAGTAAGTAGTTCGCCAGTTAATAGTTTGCGCAACGTTGTTGCCATTGCTACAGGCATCGTGGTGTCAC
GCTCGTCGTTTGGTATGGCTTCATTCAGCTCCGGTTCCCAACGATCAAGGCGAGTTACATGATCCCCCAT
GTTGTGCAAAAAAGCGGTTAGCTCCTTCGGTCCTCCGATCGTTGTCAGAAGTAAGTTGGCCGCAGTGTTA
TCACTCATGGTTATGGCAGCACTGCATAATTCTCTTACTGTCATGCCATCCGTAAGATGCTTTTCTGTGA
CTGGTGAGTACTCAACCAAGTCATTCTGAGAATAGTGTATGCGGCGACCGAGTTGCTCTTGCCCGGCGTC
AATACGGGATAATACCGCGCCACATAGCAGAACTTTAAAAGTGCTCATCATTGGAAAACGTTCTTCGGGG
CGAAAACTCTCAAGGATCTTACCGCTGTTGAGATCCAGTTCGATGTAACCCACTCGTGCACCCAACTGAT
CTTCAGCATCTTTTACTTTCACCAGCGTTTCTGGGTGAGCAAAAACAGGAAGGCAAAATGCCGCAAAAAA
GGGAATAAGGGCGACACGGAAATGTTGAATACTCATACTCTTCCTTTTTCAATATTATTGAAGCATTTAT
CAAGGTTATTGTCTCATGAGCGGATACATATTTGAATGTATTTAGAAAAATAAACAAATAGGGGTTCCGC
GCACGAATTGGCCAGCGCTGCCATTTTTGGGGTGAGGCCGTTCGCGGCCGAGGGGCGCAGCCCCTGGGGG
GATGGGAGGCCCGCGTTAGCGGGCCGGGAGGGTTCGAGAAGGGGGGGCACCCCCCTTCGGCGTGCGCGGT
CACGCGCACAGGGCGCAGCCCTGGTTAAAAACAAGGTTTATAAATATTGGTTTAAAAGCAGGTTAAAAGA
CAGGTTAGCGGTGGCCGAAAAACGGGCGGAAACCCTTGCAAATGCTGGATTTTCTGCCTGTGGACAGCCC
CTCAAATGTCAATAGGTGCGCCCCTCATCTGTCAGCACTCTGCCCCTCAAGTGTCAAGGATCGCGCCCCT
CATCTGTCAGTAGTCGCGCCCCTCAAGTGTCAATACCGCAGGGCACTTATCCCCAGGCTTGTCCACATCA
TCTGTGGGAAACTCGCGTAAAATCAGGCGTTTTCGCCGATTTGCGAGGCTGGCCAGCTCCACGTCGCCGG
CCGAAATCGAGCCTGCCCCTCATCTGTCAACGCCGCGCCGGGTGAGTCGGCCCCTCAAGTGTCAACGTCC
GCCCCTCATCTGTCAGTGAGGGCCAAGTTTTCCGCGAGGTATCCACAACGCCGGCGGCCGCGGTGTCTCG
CACA
